LOCUS       Exported 7078 bp ds-DNA circular SYN 13-MAY-2021
DEFINITION  Mammalian expression plasmid for SARS-CoV-2 2'-O-ribose
            methyltransferase.
ACCESSION   .
VERSION     .
KEYWORDS    pGBW-m4133678
SOURCE      synthetic DNA construct
  ORGANISM  synthetic DNA construct
REFERENCE   1 (bases 1 to 7078)
  TITLE     SARS-CoV-2 protein Mammalian expression constructs, tagged, for
            protein expression and/or purification
REFERENCE   2 (bases 1 to 7078)
  AUTHORS   .
  TITLE     Direct Submission
  JOURNAL   Exported May 13, 2021 from SnapGene Server 1.1.58
            http://www.snapgene.com
FEATURES             Location/Qualifiers
     source          1..7078
                     /organism="synthetic DNA construct"
                     /mol_type="other DNA"
     CDS             896..916
                     /codon_start=1
                     /product="tobacco etch virus (TEV) protease recognition and
                     cleavage site"
                     /label=TEV site
                     /translation="ENLYFQS"
     CDS             917..994
                     /codon_start=1
                     /product="calmodulin-binding peptide"
                     /label=CBP
                     /note="derived from skeletal muscle myosin light chain
                     kinase; binds calmodulin with nanomolar affinity in the
                     presence of calcium"
                     /translation="KRRWKKNFIAVSAANRFKKISSSGAL"
     polyA_signal    1047..1168
                     /label=SV40 poly(A) signal
                     /note="SV40 polyadenylation signal"
     primer_bind     complement(1058..1077)
                     /label=EBV-rev
                     /note="SV40 polyA terminator, reverse primer"
     primer_bind     1112..1131
                     /label=SV40pA-R
                     /note="SV40 polyA, reverse primer"
     terminator      1283..1329
                     /label=T7 terminator
                     /note="transcription terminator for bacteriophage T7 RNA
                     polymerase"
     terminator      1359..1495
                     /label=rrnG terminator
                     /note="transcription terminator from the E. coli ribosomal
                     RNA rrnG operon (Albrechtsen et al., 1991)"
     misc_feature    1540..1611
                     /label=3' beta-globin insulator
                     /note="insulator downstream of the human beta-globin locus
                     (Farrell et al., 2002)"
     rep_origin      complement(1837..2425)
                     /direction=LEFT
                     /label=ori
                     /note="high-copy-number ColE1/pMB1/pBR322/pUC origin of
                     replication"
     primer_bind     complement(1917..1936)
                     /label=pBR322ori-F
                     /note="pBR322 origin, forward primer"
     promoter        2925..4134
                     /label=UbC promoter
                     /note="human ubiquitin C promoter"
     primer_bind     3971..3990
                     /label=hUBCpro-F
                     /note="Human Ubiquitin C (UbC) promoter, forward primer"
     CDS             4138..4737
                     /codon_start=1
                     /gene="pac from Streptomyces alboniger"
                     /product="puromycin N-acetyltransferase"
                     /label=PuroR
                     /note="confers resistance to puromycin"
                     /translation="MTEYKPTVRLATRDDVPRAVRTLAAAFADYPATRHTVDPDRHIER
                     VTELQELFLTRVGLDIGKVWVADDGAAVAVWTTPESVEAGAVFAEIGPRMAELSGSRLA
                     AQQQMEGLLAPHRPKEPAWFLATVGVSPDHQGKGLGSAVVLPGVEAAERAGVPAFLETS
                     APRNLPFYERLGFTVTADVEVPEGPRTWCMTRKPGA"
     primer_bind     complement(4138..4157)
                     /label=Puro-R
                     /note="Puromycin resistance gene, reverse primer. Also
                     called puro-variant-R"
     primer_bind     4634..4654
                     /label=Puro-F
                     /note="Puromycin resistance gene, forward primer"
     polyA_signal    4764..4812
                     /note="synthetic polyadenylation signal"
     CDS             5078..5938
                     /codon_start=1
                     /gene="bla"
                     /product="beta-lactamase"
                     /label=AmpR
                     /note="confers resistance to ampicillin, carbenicillin, and
                     related antibiotics"
                     /translation="MSIQHFRVALIPFFAAFCLPVFAHPETLVKVKDAEDQLGARVGYI
                     ELDLNSGKILESFRPEERFPMMSTFKVLLCGAVLSRIDAGQEQLGRRIHYSQNDLVEYS
                     PVTEKHLTDGMTVRELCSAAITMSDNTAANLLLTTIGGPKELTAFLHNMGDHVTRLDRW
                     EPELNEAIPNDERDTTMPVAMATTLRKLLTGELLTLASRQQLIDWMEADKVAGPLLRSA
                     LPAGWFIADKSGAGERGSRGIIAALGPDGKPSRIVVIYTTGSQATMDERNRQIAEIGAS
                     LIKHW"
     primer_bind     complement(5296..5315)
                     /label=Amp-R
                     /note="Ampicillin resistance gene, reverse primer"
     terminator      5951..6087
                     /label=rrnG terminator
                     /note="transcription terminator from the E. coli ribosomal
                     RNA rrnG operon (Albrechtsen et al., 1991)"
     misc_feature    6232..6303
                     /label=5' beta-globin insulator
                     /note="insulator upstream of the human beta-globin locus
                     (Farrell et al., 2002)"
     terminator      6308..6354
                     /label=T7 terminator
                     /note="transcription terminator for bacteriophage T7 RNA
                     polymerase"
     polyA_signal    6372..6420
                     /note="synthetic polyadenylation signal"
     enhancer        6501..6804
                     /label=CMV enhancer
                     /note="human cytomegalovirus immediate early enhancer"
     promoter        6806..7008
                     /label=CMV promoter
                     /note="human cytomegalovirus (CMV) immediate early
                     promoter"
     primer_bind     6959..6979
                     /label=CMV-F
                     /note="Human CMV immediate early promoter, forward primer"
ORIGIN
        1 caccatgagt caagcgtggc aaccgggtgt tgctatgcct aatctttaca aaatgcaaag
       61 aatgctatta gaaaagtgtg accttcaaaa ttatggtgat agtgcaacat tacctaaagg
      121 cataatgatg aatgtcgcaa aatatactca actgtgtcaa tatttaaaca cattaacatt
      181 agctgtaccc tataatatga gagttataca ttttggtgct ggttctgata aaggagttgc
      241 accaggtaca gctgttttaa gacagtggtt gcctacgggt acgctgcttg tcgattcaga
      301 tcttaatgac tttgtctctg atgcagattc aactttgatt ggtgattgtg caactgtaca
      361 tacagctaat aaatgggatc tcattattag tgatatgtac gaccctaaga ctaaaaatgt
      421 tacaaaagaa aatgactcta aagagggttt tttcacttac atttgtgggt ttatacaaca
      481 aaagctagct cttggaggtt ccgtggctat aaagataaca gaacattctt ggaatgctga
      541 tctttataag ctcatgggac acttcgcatg gtggacagcc tttgttacta atgtgaatgc
      601 gtcatcatct gaagcatttt taattggatg taattatctt ggcaaaccac gcgaacaaat
      661 agatggttat gtcatgcatg caaattacat attttggagg aatacaaatc caattcagtt
      721 gtcttcctat tctttatttg acatgagtaa atttcccctt aaattaaggg gtactgctgt
      781 tatgtcttta aaagaaggtc aaatcaatga tatgatttta tctcttctta gtaaaggtag
      841 acttataatt agagaaaaca acagagttgt tatttctagt gatgttcttg ttaacgaaaa
      901 cctttacttt cagtcgaaga ggcgatggaa aaagaatttt atcgcggtga gtgcagccaa
      961 cagattcaaa aagatatcct cgtctggtgc cctctaagct agcttgactg actgagatac
     1021 agcgtacctt cagctcacag acatgataag atacattgat gagtttggac aaaccacaac
     1081 tagaatgcag tgaaaaaaat gctttatttg tgaaatttgt gatgctattg ctttatttgt
     1141 aaccattata agctgcaata aacaagttaa caacaacaat tgcattcatt ttatgtttca
     1201 ggttcagggg gaggtgtggg aggtttttta aagcaagtaa aacctctaca aatgtggtat
     1261 tggcccatct ctatcggtat cgtagcataa ccccttgggg cctctaaacg ggtcttgagg
     1321 ggttttttgt gcccctcggg ccggattgct atctaccggc attggcgcag aaaaaaatgc
     1381 ctgatgcgac gctgcgcgtc ttatactccc acatatgcca gattcagcaa cggatacggc
     1441 ttccccaact tgcccacttc catacgtgtc ctccttacca gaaatttatc cttaaggtcg
     1501 tcagctatcc tgcaggcgat ctctcgattt cgatcaagac attcctttaa tggtcttttc
     1561 tggacaccac taggggtcag aagtagttca tcaaactttc ttccctccct aatctcattg
     1621 gttaccttgg gctatcgaaa cttaattaac cagtcaagtc agctacttgg cgagatcgac
     1681 ttgtctgggt ttcgactacg ctcagaattg cgtcagtcaa gttcgatctg gtccttgcta
     1741 ttgcacccgt tctccgatta cgagtttcat ttaaatcatg tgagcaaaag gccagcaaaa
     1801 ggccaggaac cgtaaaaagg ccgcgttgct ggcgtttttc cataggctcc gcccccctga
     1861 cgagcatcac aaaaatcgac gctcaagtca gaggtggcga aacccgacag gactataaag
     1921 ataccaggcg tttccccctg gaagctccct cgtgcgctct cctgttccga ccctgccgct
     1981 taccggatac ctgtccgcct ttctcccttc gggaagcgtg gcgctttctc atagctcacg
     2041 ctgtaggtat ctcagttcgg tgtaggtcgt tcgctccaag ctgggctgtg tgcacgaacc
     2101 ccccgttcag cccgaccgct gcgccttatc cggtaactat cgtcttgagt ccaacccggt
     2161 aagacacgac ttatcgccac tggcagcagc cactggtaac aggattagca gagcgaggta
     2221 tgtaggcggt gctacagagt tcttgaagtg gtggcctaac tacggctaca ctagaagaac
     2281 agtatttggt atctgcgctc tgctgaagcc agttaccttc ggaaaaagag ttggtagctc
     2341 ttgatccggc aaacaaacca ccgctggtag cggtggtttt tttgtttgca agcagcagat
     2401 tacgcgcaga aaaaaaggat ctcaagaaga tcctttgatc ttttctacgg ggtctgacgc
     2461 tcagtggaac gaaaactcac gttaagggat tttggtcatg agattatcaa aaaggatctt
     2521 cacctagatc cttttaaatt aaaaatgaag ttttaaatca atctaaagta tatatgagta
     2581 aacttggtct gacagttacc aatgcttaat cagtgaggca cctatctcag cgatctgtct
     2641 atttcgttca tccatagttg catttaaatt tccgaactct ccaaggccct cgtcggaaaa
     2701 tcttcaaacc tttcgtccga tccatcttgc aggctacctc tcgaacgaac tatcgcaagt
     2761 ctcttggccg gccttgcgcc ttggctattg cttggcagcg cctatcgcca ggtattactc
     2821 caatcccgaa tatccgagat cgggatcacc cgagagaagt tcaacctaca tcctcaatcc
     2881 cgatctatcc gagatccgag gaatatcgaa atcggggcgc gcctggcctc cgcgccgggt
     2941 tttggcgcct cccgcgggcg cccccctcgt cacggcgagc gctgccacgt cagacgaagg
     3001 gcgcaggagc gtcctgatcc ttccgcccgg acgctcagga cagcggcccg ctgctcataa
     3061 gactcggcct tagaacccca gtatcagcag aaggacattt taggacggga cttgggtgac
     3121 tctagggcac tggttttctt tccagagagc ggaacaggcg aggaaaagta gtcccttctc
     3181 ggcgattctg cggagggatc tccgtggggc ggtgaacgcc gatgattata taaggacgcg
     3241 ccgggtgtgg cacagctagt tccgtcgcag ccgggatttg ggtcgcggtt cttgtttgtg
     3301 gatcgctgtg atcgtcactt ggtgagtagc gggctgctgg gctggccggg gctttcgtgg
     3361 ccgccgggcc gctcggtggg acggaagcgt gtggagagac cgccaagggc tgtagtctgg
     3421 gtccgcgagc aaggttgccc tgaactgggg gttgggggga gcgcagcaaa atggcggctg
     3481 ttcccgagtc ttgaatggaa gacgcttgtg aggcgggctg tgaggtcgtt gaaacaaggt
     3541 ggggggcatg gtgggcggca agaacccaag gtcttgagcc cttcgctaat gcgggaaagc
     3601 tcttattcgg gtgagatggg ctgggcacca tctggggacc ctgacgtgaa gtttgtcact
     3661 gactggagaa ctcggtttgt cgtctgttgc gggggcggca gttatggcgg tgccgttggg
     3721 cagtgcaccc gtacctttgg gagcgcgcgc cctcgtcgtg tcgtgacgtc acccgttctg
     3781 ttggcttata atgcagggtg gggccacctg ccggtaggtg tgcggtaggc ttttctccgt
     3841 cgcaggacgc agggttcggg cctagggtag gctctcctga atcgacaggc gccggacctc
     3901 tggtgagggg agggataagt gaggcgtcag tttctttggt cggttttatg tacctatctt
     3961 cttaagtagc tgaagctccg gttttgaact atgcgctcgg ggttggcgag tgtgttttgt
     4021 gaagtttttt aggcaccttt tgaaatgtaa tcatttgggt caatatgtaa ttttcagtgt
     4081 tagacttgta aattgtccgc taaattctgg ccgtttttgg cttttttgtt agacaacatg
     4141 accgagtaca agcccacggt gcgcctcgcc acccgcgacg acgtccccag ggccgtacgc
     4201 accctcgccg ccgcgttcgc cgactacccc gccacgcgcc acaccgtcga tccggaccgc
     4261 cacatcgagc gggtcaccga gctgcaagaa ctcttcctca cgcgcgtcgg gctcgacatc
     4321 ggcaaggtgt gggtcgcgga cgacggcgcc gcggtggcgg tctggaccac gccggagagc
     4381 gtcgaagcgg gggcggtgtt cgccgagatc ggcccgcgca tggccgagtt gagcggttcc
     4441 cggctggccg cgcagcaaca gatggagggc ctcctggcgc cgcaccggcc caaggagccc
     4501 gcgtggttcc tggccaccgt cggcgtctcg cccgaccacc agggcaaggg tctgggcagc
     4561 gccgtcgtgc tccccggagt ggaggccgcc gagcgcgccg gggtgcccgc cttcctggag
     4621 acctccgcgc cccgcaacct ccccttctac gagcggctcg gcttcaccgt caccgccgac
     4681 gtcgaggtgc ccgaaggacc gcgcacctgg tgcatgaccc gcaagcccgg tgcctaggct
     4741 agtatgtaag cctagtctta gataataaaa tcgctatcca tcgaagatgg atgtgtgttg
     4801 gttttttgtg tgtgtaacgc taggcgcgcc tggtgtaccg agaacgatcc tctcagtgcg
     4861 agtctcgacg atccatatcg ttgcttggca gtcagccagt cggaatccag cttgggaccc
     4921 aggaagtcca atcgtcagat attgtactca agcctggtca cggcagcgta ccgatctgtt
     4981 taaacctaga tattgatagt ctgatcggtc aacgtataat cgagtcctag cttttgcaaa
     5041 catctatcaa gagacaggat cagcaggagg ctttcgcatg agtattcaac atttccgtgt
     5101 cgcccttatt cccttttttg cggcattttg ccttcctgtt tttgctcacc cagaaacgct
     5161 ggtgaaagta aaagatgctg aagatcagtt gggtgcgcga gtgggttaca tcgaactgga
     5221 tctcaacagc ggtaagatcc ttgagagttt tcgccccgaa gaacgctttc caatgatgag
     5281 cacttttaaa gttctgctat gtggcgcggt attatcccgt attgacgccg ggcaagagca
     5341 actcggtcgc cgcatacact attctcagaa tgacttggtt gagtattcac cagtcacaga
     5401 aaagcatctt acggatggca tgacagtaag agaattatgc agtgctgcca taaccatgag
     5461 tgataacact gcggccaact tacttctgac aacgattgga ggaccgaagg agctaaccgc
     5521 ttttttgcac aacatggggg atcatgtaac tcgccttgat cgttgggaac cggagctgaa
     5581 tgaagccata ccaaacgacg agcgtgacac cacgatgcct gtagcaatgg caacaacctt
     5641 gcgtaaacta ttaactggcg aactacttac tctagcttcc cggcaacagt tgatagactg
     5701 gatggaggcg gataaagttg caggaccact tctgcgctcg gcccttccgg ctggctggtt
     5761 tattgctgat aaatctggag ccggtgagcg tgggtctcgc ggtatcattg cagcactggg
     5821 gccagatggt aagccctccc gtatcgtagt tatctacacg acggggagtc aggcaactat
     5881 ggatgaacga aatagacaga tcgctgagat aggtgcctca ctgattaagc attggtaacc
     5941 gattctaggt gcattggcgc agaaaaaaat gcctgatgcg acgctgcgcg tcttatactc
     6001 ccacatatgc cagattcagc aacggatacg gcttccccaa cttgcccact tccatacgtg
     6061 tcctccttac cagaaattta tccttaagat cgtttaaact cgactctggc tctatcgaat
     6121 ctccgtcgtt tcgagcttac gcgaacagcc gtggcgctca tttgctcgtc gggcatcgaa
     6181 tctcgtcagc tatcgtcagc ttaccttttt ggcagcgatc gcggctcccg acatcttgga
     6241 ccattagctc cacaggtatc ttcttccctc tagtggtcat aacagcagct tcagctacct
     6301 ctcaattcaa aaaacccctc aagacccgtt tagaggcccc aaggggttat gctatcaatc
     6361 gttgcgttac acacacaaaa aaccaacaca catccatctt cgatggatag cgattttatt
     6421 atctaactgc tgatcgagtg tagccagatc tagtaatcaa ttacggggtc attagttcat
     6481 agcccatata tggagttccg cgttacataa cttacggtaa atggcccgcc tggctgaccg
     6541 cccaacgacc cccgcccatt gacgtcaata atgacgtatg ttcccatagt aacgccaata
     6601 gggactttcc attgacgtca atgggtggag tatttacggt aaactgccca cttggcagta
     6661 catcaagtgt atcatatgcc aagtacgccc cctattgacg tcaatgacgg taaatggccc
     6721 gcctggcatt atgcccagta catgacctta tgggactttc ctacttggca gtacatctac
     6781 gtattagtca tcgctattac catgctgatg cggttttggc agtacatcaa tgggcgtgga
     6841 tagcggtttg actcacgggg atttccaagt ctccacccca ttgacgtcaa tgggagtttg
     6901 ttttggcacc aaaatcaacg ggactttcca aaatgtcgta acaactccgc cccattgacg
     6961 caaatgggcg gtaggcgtgt acggtgggag gtctatataa gcagagctgg tttagtgaac
     7021 cgtcagatca gatctttgtc gatcctacca tccactcgac acacccgcca gcggccgc
//
