[The description below was written by a language model from this plasmid's Addgene catalogue record and the feature table of its GenBank file.]
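Description:
pGBW-m4133678 is a mammalian expression plasmid built on the pTwist_CMV_Puro_6 backbone for producing the SARS-CoV-2 2'-O-ribose methyltransferase, a mature cleavage product of the ORF1ab polyprotein (commonly known as nsp16), in wild-type form. It is propagated in E. coli from a high-copy ColE1/pUC-type origin under ampicillin selection (beta-lactamase). A separate cassette in which the human ubiquitin C promoter drives puromycin N-acetyltransferase, followed by a synthetic polyadenylation signal, allows selection of transfected mammalian cells.

The 7,078 bp circular map places the CMV immediate-early enhancer and promoter at the end of the numbering, so transcription runs across the origin of the map into the insert. The viral coding sequence (about 887 bp) is not annotated as a feature of its own, but it evidently occupies the unannotated region immediately upstream of the tags. At its C terminus it is joined to a TEV protease recognition site followed by a calmodulin-binding peptide. This peptide binds calmodulin with high affinity in the presence of calcium, allowing affinity capture, and TEV cleavage then removes the tag. An SV40 polyadenylation signal ends the transcript.

The expression unit is bracketed by 5' and 3' beta-globin insulator elements, T7 and rrnG transcription terminators, and an upstream synthetic poly(A) signal. These features are presumably included to limit read-through and interference from neighbouring transcription units. The plasmid belongs to a set of tagged SARS-CoV-2 protein constructs intended for protein expression and/or purification from mammalian cells.
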