Addgene plasmid #152736: pGBW-m4133678
Purpose: Mammalian expression plasmid for SARS-CoV-2 2'-O-ribose methyltransferase
Depositing lab: Ginkgo Bioworks & Benjie Chen. Depositing organization: Ginkgo Bioworks.
Backbone
  Vector backbone: pTwist_CMV_Puro_6
  Backbone size w/o insert (bp): 6080
  Vector type: Mammalian Expression
  Selectable markers: Puromycin
Growth in bacteria
  Bacterial resistance: Ampicillin, 100 μg/mL
  Growth temperature: 37°C
  Growth strain: DH5alpha
  Copy number: High Copy
Gene/Insert
  Gene/Insert name: SARS-CoV-2 2'-O-ribose methyltransferase
  Species: Severe acute respiratory syndrome coronavirus 2
  Insert size (bp): 887
  Mutation: wt
  Entrez Gene: ORF1ab (a.k.a. GU280_gp01)
  Promoter: CMV
  Tag / fusion protein: Cleavable TEV;CBP (C terminal on backbone)
  Cloning method: Unknown
Resource information
  A portion of this plasmid was derived from a plasmid made by: GinkgoBioworks
Depositor comments: NCBI reference sequence: YP_009725311.1
How to cite: pGBW-m4133678 was a gift from Ginkgo Bioworks & Benjie Chen (Addgene plasmid # 152736 ; http://n2t.net/addgene:152736 ; RRID:Addgene_152736)
